>Addgene plasmid #48092 | pTXB1-hMeCP2-R270X | addgene partial sequence | sequence record 82603 | T7 5'-TAATACGACTCACTATAGGG-3'
CTCTAGAATAATTTTGTTTAACTTTAAGAAGGAGATATACATATGGTAGCTGGGATGTTAGGGCTCAGGG
AAGAAAAGTCAGAAGACCAGGACCTCCAGGGCCTCAAGGACAAACCCCTCAAGTTTAAAAAGGTGAAGAA
AGATAAGAAAGAAGAGAAAGAGGGCAAGCATGAGCCCGTGCAGCCATCAGCCCACCACTCTGCTGAGCCC
GCAGAGGCAGGCAAAGCAGAGACATCAGAAGGGTCAGGCTCCGCCCCGGCTGTGCCGGAAGCTTCTGCCT
CCCCCAAACAGCGGCGCTCCATCATCCGTGACCGGGGACCCATGTATGATGACCCCACCCTGCCTGAAGG
CTGGACACGGAAGCTTAAGCAAAGGAAATCTGGCCGCTCTGCTGGGAAGTATGATGTGTATTTGATCAAT
CCCCAGGGAAAAGCCTTTCGCTCTAAAGTGGAGTTGATTGCGTACTTCGAAAAGGTAGGCGACACATCCC
TGGACCCTAATGATTTTGACTTCACGGTAACTGGGAGAGGGAGCCCCTCCCGGCGAGAGCAGAAACCACC
TAAGAAGCCCAAATCTCCCAAAGCTCCAGGAACTGGCAGAGGCCGGGGACGCCCCAAAGGGAGCGGCACC
ACGAGACCCAAGGCGGCCACGTCAGAGGGTGTGCAGGTGAAAAGGGTCCTGGAGAAAAGTCCTGGGAAGC
TCCTTGTCAAGATGCCTTTTCAAACTTCGCCAGGGGGCAAGGCTGAGGGGGGTGGGGCCACCACATCCAC
CCAGGTCATGGTGATCAAACGCCCCGGCAGGAAGCGAAAAGCTGAGGCCGACCCTCAGGCCATTCCCAAG
AAACGGGGCGCGTGCATCACGGGAGATGCACTAGTTGCCCTACCCGAGGGCGAGTCGGTACGCATCGCCG
ACATCGTGCCGGGTGCGCGGCCCAACAGTGACAACGCCATCGACCTGAAAGTCCTTGACCGGCATGG
