[The description below was written by a language model from this plasmid's Addgene catalogue record.]
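Description:
pTXB1-hMeCP2-R270X is a bacterial expression plasmid built on the pTXB1 backbone (6706 bp without insert), a vector designed for intein-mediated protein purification. It is maintained as a high-copy plasmid in E. coli under ampicillin selection. The record does not list the promoter or origin explicitly, but the use of a T7 forward sequencing primer is consistent with the T7 promoter-driven expression typical of this vector family, which requires a host strain supplying T7 RNA polymerase for protein production.

The insert is human MECP2 (methyl-CpG binding protein 2) carrying the R270X change, a nonsense mutation associated with Rett syndrome that truncates the protein at arginine 270. According to the record, the truncated coding sequence was cloned by restriction enzyme methods between NdeI and EcoRI sites, both of which were destroyed in the process, and it is expressed as a fusion to the Mxe intein and chitin binding domain supplied by the backbone. In this arrangement the chitin binding domain allows the fusion protein to be captured on chitin resin, and the self-cleaving Mxe intein can then be induced to release the target protein from the tag, typically yielding a product without residual affinity-tag sequence.

The record's mutation note ties the construct to the AT-hook domain of MeCP2, and the associated study addresses how this domain influences the clinical course of Rett syndrome and related disorders. The plasmid is therefore suited to producing recombinant truncated MeCP2 for biochemical comparison with other MeCP2 forms. No feature table was provided, so finer details of the construct cannot be confirmed.
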