Addgene plasmid #48092: pTXB1-hMeCP2-R270X
Purpose: Bacterial expression of Mxe intein/chitin binding domain tagged MeCP2-R270X
Depositing lab: Huda Zoghbi. Depositing organization: Baylor College of Medicine. Publication: An AT-hook domain in MeCP2 determines the clinical course of Rett syndrome and related disorders. Baker SA, Chen L, Wilkins AD, Yu P, Lichtarge O, Zoghbi HY. Cell. 2013 Feb 28;152(5):984-96. doi: 10.1016/j.cell.2013.01.038. PubMed 23452848.
Backbone
  Vector backbone: pTXB1
  Backbone size w/o insert (bp): 6706
  Vector type: Bacterial Expression
Growth in bacteria
  Bacterial resistance: Ampicillin, 100 μg/mL
  Growth temperature: 37°C
  Growth strain: DH5alpha
  Copy number: High Copy
Gene/Insert
  Gene/Insert name: Methyl-CpG Binding Protein 2 (Rett Syndrome) (alt name: MeCP2)
  Species: H. sapiens (human)
  Mutation: Mxe intein/chitin binding domain tagged, expresses AT-Hook R270X
  Entrez Gene: MECP2 (a.k.a. AUTSX3, MRX16, MRX79, MRXS13, MRXSL, PPMX, RS, RTS, RTT)
  Cloning method: Restriction Enzyme; 5′ cloning site Ndel (destroyed during cloning); 3′ cloning site EcoRI (destroyed during cloning)
  Sequencing primers: 5′ T7 Fwd
Terms and licenses: Academic/Nonprofit Terms; Industry Terms: Not Available to Industry
How to cite: pTXB1-hMeCP2-R270X was a gift from Huda Zoghbi (Addgene plasmid # 48092 ; http://n2t.net/addgene:48092 ; RRID:Addgene_48092)
